Addgene plasmid #217728: HA-MBP-TEVpCS-ADGRF2 CTFdeltaTA-FLAG
Purpose: Mammalian expression of Adhesion G Protein-Coupled Receptor transmembrane domains
Depositing lab: Stephen Blacklow. Depositing organization: Harvard Medical School. Publication: Heterogeneity of tethered agonist signaling in adhesion G protein-coupled receptors. Dates AN, Jones DTD, Smith JS, Skiba MA, Rich MF, Burruss MM, Kruse AC, Blacklow SC. Cell Chem Biol. 2024 Aug 15;31(8):1542-1553.e4. doi: 10.1016/j.chembiol.2024.03.004. Epub 2024 Apr 11. PubMed 38608683.
Backbone
  Vector backbone: pFuse-hIgG1-Fc2
  Backbone manufacturer: Invitrogen
  Vector type: Mammalian Expression
Growth in bacteria
  Bacterial resistance: Bleocin (Zeocin), 50 μg/mL
  Growth temperature: 37°C
  Growth strain: DH5alpha
  Copy number: High Copy
Gene/Insert
  Gene/Insert name: ADGRF2 (alt name: GPR111)
  Species: H. sapiens (human)
  Mutation: Deletion of residues 1-435
  Entrez Gene: ADGRF2 (a.k.a. GPR111, PGR20, hGPCR35)
  Tag / fusion protein: HA (N terminal on insert); FLAG (C terminal on insert)
  Cloning method: Gibson Cloning
Terms and licenses: Academic/Nonprofit Terms; Industry Terms: Not Available to Industry
Depositor comments: Please visit https://www.biorxiv.org/content/10.1101/2022.07.14.500097v2 for bioRxiv preprint.
How to cite: HA-MBP-TEVpCS-ADGRF2 CTFdeltaTA-FLAG was a gift from Stephen Blacklow (Addgene plasmid # 217728 ; http://n2t.net/addgene:217728 ; RRID:Addgene_217728)
