[The description below was written by a language model from this plasmid's Addgene catalogue record and pLannotate feature annotations shown in this document.]
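Description:
HA-MBP-TEVpCS-ADGRF2 CTFdeltaTA-FLAG is a 6,180 nt mammalian expression plasmid built on the pFuse-hIgG1-Fc2 backbone. It is maintained in bacteria through a high-copy ColE1/pUC-type origin and selected with Zeocin. The Streptoalloteichus hindustanus ble resistance gene sits behind tandem CMV enhancer/promoter and bacterial EM7 promoter elements and ends in a β-globin polyadenylation signal, so the same marker can in principle function in both E. coli and mammalian cells.

The expression cassette is driven by a composite promoter: the human EF-1α core promoter followed by a truncated HTLV-1 5' LTR segment. The open reading frame begins with the human IL-2 signal sequence, which directs the protein into the secretory pathway. An HA epitope and E. coli maltose-binding protein (malE) follow, and then, according to the construct name, a TEV protease cleavage site. Next comes the human ADGRF2 (GPR111) fragment lacking residues 1–435, with a C-terminal FLAG tag. The name indicates a C-terminal fragment with the tethered agonist removed, leaving the transmembrane domain region. The automated annotation labels this segment as an ADGRF4 fragment, which probably reflects similarity between the related receptors rather than a different insert, since the catalogue fields state ADGRF2. An IGHG1 Fc fragment from the backbone is annotated downstream of the receptor. The record does not say whether it is translated, though the C-terminal FLAG tag suggests it may be backbone sequence left after the reading frame ends. An SV40 poly(A) signal follows.

The stated purpose is mammalian expression of adhesion GPCR transmembrane domains. The associated work examines tethered agonist signaling, where an agonist-deleted construct would plausibly serve as a comparison.
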