Features (pLannotate 1.2.2; 17 found; start..end, strand, type, name):
     31..242     +  promoter       EF-1α core promoter: core promoter for human elongation factor EF-1α
    255..523     +  LTR            5' LTR (truncated): truncated 5' long terminal repeat (LTR) from human T-cell leukemia virus (HTLV) type 1
    573..632     +  sig_peptide    IL-2 signal sequence: human interleukin-2 signal sequence
    633..659     +  CDS            3xHA (fragment): three tandem HA epitope tags
    663..1763    +  CDS            malE (fragment): MALE_ECO57 - Experimental evidence at protein level: Swiss-Prot protein existence level 1. Part of the ABC transporter complex MalEFGK involved in maltose/maltodextrin import. Binds maltose and higher maltodextrins. From Escherichia coli O157:H7.
   1809..2543    +  CDS            ADGRF4 (fragment): AGRF4_HUMAN - Also known as GPR115, PGR18. Experimental evidence at protein level: Swiss-Prot protein existence level 1. Orphan receptor. From Homo sapiens (Human).
   2640..3320    +  CDS            IGHG1 (fragment): IGHG1_HUMAN - Experimental evidence at protein level: Swiss-Prot protein existence level 1. Constant region of immunoglobulin heavy chains. Immunoglobulins, also known as antibodies, are membrane-bound or secreted glycoproteins produced by B lymphocytes. In the recognition phase of humoral immunity, the membrane-bound immunoglobulins serve as receptors which, upon binding of a specific antigen, trigger the clonal expansion and differentiation of B lymphocytes into immunoglobulins- secreting plasma cells. Secreted immunoglobulins mediate the effector phase of humoral immunity, which results in
   3345..3466    -  polyA_signal   SV40 poly(A) signal: SV40 polyadenylation signal
   3489..3560    -  CDS            large T antigen (fragment): large T antigen from SV40 (simian virus 40)
   3570..3964    -  polyA_signal   β-globin poly(A): human β-globin polyadenylation signal
   3981..4352    -  CDS            ble: BLE_STRHI - Experimental evidence at protein level: Swiss-Prot protein existence level 1. Binding protein with a strong affinity to the bleomycin family of antibiotics. From Streptoalloteichus hindustanus.
   4414..4457    -  promoter       EM7 promoter (fragment): synthetic bacterial promoter&nbsp
   4844..4943    -  promoter       CMV promoter (fragment): human cytomegalovirus (CMV) immediate early promoter
   4945..5248    -  enhancer       CMV enhancer: human cytomegalovirus immediate early enhancer
   5328..5916    -  rep_origin     ori: high-copy-number ColE1/pMB1/pBR322/pUC origin of replication
   6024..6072    +  polyA_signal   poly(A) signal: synthetic polyadenylation signal
   6083..6174    +  misc_feature   pause site: RNA polymerase II transcriptional pause signal from the human α2 globin gene
>Addgene plasmid #217728 | HA-MBP-TEVpCS-ADGRF2 CTFdeltaTA-FLAG | addgene full sequence | sequence record 430000 | Addgene NGS Result
GGATCTGCGATCGCTCCGGTGCCCGTCAGTGGGCAGAGCGCACATCGCCCACAGTCCCCGAGAAGTTGGG
GGGAGGGGTCGGCAATTGAACGGGTGCCTAGAGAAGGTGGCGCGGGGTAAACTGGGAAAGTGATGTCGTG
TACTGGCTCCGCCTTTTTCCCGAGGGTGGGGGAGAACCGTATATAAGTGCAGTAGTCGCCGTGAACGTTC
TTTTTCGCAACGGGTTTGCCGCCAGAACACAGCTGAAGCTTCGAGGGGCTCGCATCTCTCCTTCACGCGC
CCGCCGCCCTACCTGAGGCCGCCATCCACGCCGGTTGAGTCGCGTTCTGCCGCCTCCCGCCTGTGGTGCC
TCCTGAACTGCGTCCGCCGTCTAGGTAAGTTTAAAGCTCAGGTCGAGACCGGGCCTTTGTCCGGCGCTCC
CTTGGAGCCTACCTAGACTCAGCCGGCTCTCCACGCTTTGCCTGACCCTGCTTGCTCAACTCTACGTCTT
TGTTTCGTTTTCTGTTCTGCGCCGTTACAGATCCAAGCTGTGACCGGCGCCTACCTGAGATCACCGGCGA
AGGAGGGCCACCATGTACAGGATGCAACTCCTGTCTTGCATTGCACTAAGTCTTGCACTTGTCACGAATT
CGTACCCATACGATGTTCCAGATTACGCTGGATCCAAAATTGAAGAAGGCAAACTGGTGATTTGGATTAA
CGGCGATAAAGGCTATAACGGCCTGGCGGAAGTGGGCAAAAAATTTGAAAAAGATACCGGCATTAAAGTG
ACCGTGGAACATCCGGATAAACTGGAAGAAAAATTTCCGCAGGTGGCGGCGACCGGCGATGGCCCGGATA
TTATTTTTTGGGCGCATGATCGCTTTGGCGGCTATGCGCAGAGCGGCCTGCTGGCGGAAATTACCCCGGA
TAAAGCGTTTCAGGATAAACTGTATCCGTTTACCTGGGATGCGGTGCGCTATAACGGCAAACTGATTGCG
TATCCGATTGCGGTGGAAGCGCTGAGCCTGATTTATAACAAAGATCTGCTGCCGAACCCGCCGAAAACCT
GGGAAGAAATTCCGGCGCTGGATAAAGAACTGAAAGCGAAAGGCAAAAGCGCGCTGATGTTTAACCTGCA
GGAACCGTATTTTACCTGGCCGCTGATTGCGGCGGATGGCGGCTATGCGTTTAAATATGAAAACGGCAAA
TATGATATTAAAGATGTGGGCGTGGATAACGCGGGCGCGAAAGCGGGCCTGACCTTTCTGGTGGATCTGA
TTAAAAACAAACATATGAACGCGGATACCGATTATAGCATTGCGGAAGCGGCGTTTAACAAAGGCGAAAC
CGCGATGACCATTAACGGCCCGTGGGCGTGGAGCAACATTGATACCAGCAAAGTGAACTATGGCGTGACC
GTGCTGCCGACCTTTAAAGGCCAGCCGAGCAAACCGTTTGTGGGCGTGCTGAGCGCGGGCATTAACGCGG
CGAGCCCGAACAAAGAACTGGCGAAAGAATTTCTGGAAAACTATCTGCTGACCGATGAAGGCCTGGAAGC
GGTGAACAAAGATAAACCGCTGGGCGCGGTGGCGCTGAAAAGCTATGAAGAAGAACTGGCGAAAGATCCG
CGCATTGCGGCGACCATGGAAAACGCGCAGAAAGGCGAAATTATGCCGAACATTCCGCAGATGAGCGCGT
TTTGGTATGCGGTGCGCACCGCGGTGATTAACGCGGCGAGCGGCCGCCAGACCGTGGATGAAGCGCTGAA
AGATGCGCAGACCAACGAGAACCTTTACTTCCAATCCCCGCACATCCTGGAGAGCCTCATCCTCACCTAC
ATCACTTATGTTGGTCTGGGCATTTCTATCTGTTCACTGATCTTGTGTCTTAGCATCGAGGTGCTGGTAT
GGAGCCAAGTAACAAAGACTGAGATCACATACCTGCGTCACGTGTGTATCGTGAACATCGCTGCGACCCT
GCTTATGGCGGACGTGTGGTTTATCGTTGCCTCTTTTCTGAGCGGACCTATTACGCATCACAAGGGATGT
GTCGCGGCTACCTTTTTCGTTCATTTCTTTTACCTGAGCGTGTTTTTCTGGATGCTGGCTAAGGCTTTGC
TCATCCTGTATGGCATTATGATCGTGTTCCACACTCTGCCCAAGTCCGTGCTGGTCGCGAGCCTTTTCTC
TGTCGGCTATGGCTGTCCCCTGGCCATTGCTGCCATTACTGTGGCAGCGACAGAGCCCGGAAAGGGCTAT
CTGCGCCCGGAGATCTGCTGGCTGAACTGGGATATGACGAAGGCTCTGCTCGCGTTCGTCATCCCGGCTT
TGGCCATCGTGGTCGTAAACCTGATTACAGTGACCCTGGTGATCGTGAAGACCCAGCGTGCTGCCATCGG
TAACAGCATGTTTCAGGAGGTGAGGGCGATTGTTCGGATTTCTAAGAACATTGCCATCCTGACACCCCTG
CTCGGCCTGACGTGGGGATTCGGCGTTGCAACCGTAATCGATGACCGCTCCCTGGCCTTCCATATCATTT
TTAGCCTCCTGAATGCCTTCCAAGTGTCCCCTGACGCGAGTGATCAGGTGCAGTCAGAGCGCATCCATGA
AGATGTGCTGGGTTCTGACTACAAAGACGATGACGACAAGTGAAGATCTGACAAAACTCACACATGCCCA
CCGTGCCCAGCACCTGAACTCCTGGGGGGACCGTCAGTCTTCCTCTTCCCCCCAAAACCCAAGGACACCC
TCATGATCTCCCGGACCCCTGAGGTCACATGCGTGGTGGTGGACGTGAGCCACGAAGACCCTGAGGTCAA
GTTCAACTGGTACGTGGACGGCGTGGAGGTGCATAATGCCAAGACAAAGCCGCGGGAGGAGCAGTACAAC
AGCACGTACCGTGTGGTCAGCGTCCTCACCGTCCTGCACCAGGACTGGCTGAATGGCAAGGAGTACAAGT
GCAAGGTCTCCAACAAAGCCCTCCCAGCCCCCATCGAGAAAACCATCTCCAAAGCCAAAGGGCAGCCCCG
AGAACCACAGGTGTACACCCTGCCCCCATCCCGGGAGGAGATGACCAAGAACCAGGTCAGCCTGACCTGC
CTGGTCAAAGGCTTCTATCCCAGCGACATCGCCGTGGAGTGGGAGAGCAATGGGCAGCCGGAGAACAACT
ACAAGACCACGCCTCCCGTGCTGGACTCCGACGGCTCCTTCTTCCTCTACAGCAAGCTCACCGTGGACAA
GAGCAGGTGGCAGCAGGGGAACGTCTTCTCATGCTCCGTGATGCACGAGGCTCTGCACAACCACTACACG
CAGAAGAGCCTCTCCCTGTCTCCGGGTAAATGAGTGCTAGCTGGCCAGACATGATAAGATACATTGATGA
GTTTGGACAAACCACAACTAGAATGCAGTGAAAAAAATGCTTTATTTGTGAAATTTGTGATGCTATTGCT
TTATTTGTAACCATTATAAGCTGCAATAAACAAGTTAACAACAACAATTGCATTCATTTTATGTTTCAGG
TTCAGGGGGAGGTGTGGGAGGTTTTTTAAAGCAAGTAAAACCTCTACAAATGTGGTATGGAATTAATTCT
AAAATACAGCATAGCAAAACTTTAACCTCCAAATCAAGCCTCTACTTGAATCCTTTTCTGAGGGATGAAT
AAGGCATAGGCATCAGGGGCTGTTGCCAATGTGCATTAGCTGTTTGCAGCCTCACCTTCTTTCATGGAGT
TTAAGATATAGTGTATTTTCCCAAGGTTTGAACTAGCTCTTCATTTCTTTATGTTTTAAATGCACTGACC
TCCCACATTCCCTTTTTAGTAAAATATTCAGAAATAATTTAAATACATCATTGCAATGAAAATAAATGTT
TTTTATTAGGCAGAATCCAGATGCTCAAGGCCCTTCATAATATCCCCCAGTTTAGTAGTTGGACTTAGGG
AACAAAGGAACCTTTAATAGAAATTGGACAGCAAGAAAGCGAGCTTCTAGCTTATCCTCAGTCCTGCTCC
TCTGCCACAAAGTGCACGCAGTTGCCGGCCGGGTCGCGCAGGGCGAACTCCCGCCCCCACGGCTGCTCGC
CGATCTCGGTCATGGCCGGCCCGGAGGCGTCCCGGAAGTTCGTGGACACGACCTCCGACCACTCGGCGTA
CAGCTCGTCCAGGCCGCGCACCCACACCCAGGCCAGGGTGTTGTCCGGCACCACCTGGTCCTGGACCGCG
CTGATGAACAGGGTCACGTCGTCCCGGACCACACCGGCGAAGTCGTCCTCCACGAAGTCCCGGGAGAACC
CGAGCCGGTCGGTCCAGAACTCGACCGCTCCGGCGACGTCGCGCGCGGTGAGCACCGGAACGGCACTGGT
CAACTTGGCCATGATGGCTCCTCCTGTCAGGAGAGGAAAGAGAAGAAGGTTAGTACAATTGCTATAGTGA
GTTGTATTATACTATGCAGATATACTATGCCAATGATTAATTGTCAAACTAGGGCTGCAGGGTTCATAGT
GCCACTTTTCCTGCACTGCCCCATCTCCTGCCCACCCTTTCCCAGGCATAGACAGTCAGTGACTTACCAA
ACTCACAGGAGGGAGAAGGCAGAAGCTTGAGACAGACCCGCGGGACCGCCGAACTGCGAGGGGACGTGGC
TAGGGCGGCTTCTTTTATGGTGCGCCGGCCCTCGGAGGCAGGGCGCTCGGGGAGGCCTAGCGGCCAATCT
GCGGTGGCAGGAGGCGGGGCCGAAGGCCGTGCCTGACCAATCCGGAGCACATAGGAGTCTCAGCCCCCCG
CCCCAAAGCAAGGGGAAGTCACGCGCCTGTAGCGCCAGCGTGTTGTGAAATGGGGGCTTGGGGGGGTTGG
GGCCCTGACTAGTCAAAACAAACTCCCATTGACGTCAATGGGGTGGAGACTTGGAAATCCCCGTGAGTCA
AACCGCTATCCACGCCCATTGATGTACTGCCAAAACCGCATCATCATGGTAATAGCGATGACTAATACGT
AGATGTACTGCCAAGTAGGAAAGTCCCATAAGGTCATGTACTGGGCATAATGCCAGGCGGGCCATTTACC
GTCATTGACGTCAATAGGGGGCGTACTTGGCATATGATACACTTGATGTACTGCCAAGTGGGCAGTTTAC
CGTAAATACTCCACCCATTGACGTCAATGGAAAGTCCCTATTGGCGTTACTATGGGAACATACGTCATTA
TTGACGTCAATGGGCGGGGGTCGTTGGGCGGTCAGCCAGGCGGGCCATTTACCGTAAGTTATGTAACGCC
TGCAGGTTAATTAAGAACATGTGAGCAAAAGGCCAGCAAAAGGCCAGGAACCGTAAAAAGGCCGCGTTGC
TGGCGTTTTTCCATAGGCTCCGCCCCCCTGACGAGCATCACAAAAATCGACGCTCAAGTCAGAGGTGGCG
AAACCCGACAGGACTATAAAGATACCAGGCGTTTCCCCCTGGAAGCTCCCTCGTGCGCTCTCCTGTTCCG
ACCCTGCCGCTTACCGGATACCTGTCCGCCTTTCTCCCTTCGGGAAGCGTGGCGCTTTCTCATAGCTCAC
GCTGTAGGTATCTCAGTTCGGTGTAGGTCGTTCGCTCCAAGCTGGGCTGTGTGCACGAACCCCCCGTTCA
GCCCGACCGCTGCGCCTTATCCGGTAACTATCGTCTTGAGTCCAACCCGGTAAGACACGACTTATCGCCA
CTGGCAGCAGCCACTGGTAACAGGATTAGCAGAGCGAGGTATGTAGGCGGTGCTACAGAGTTCTTGAAGT
GGTGGCCTAACTACGGCTACACTAGAAGAACAGTATTTGGTATCTGCGCTCTGCTGAAGCCAGTTACCTT
CGGAAAAAGAGTTGGTAGCTCTTGATCCGGCAAACAAACCACCGCTGGTAGCGGTGGTTTTTTTGTTTGC
AAGCAGCAGATTACGCGCAGAAAAAAAGGATCTCAAGAAGATCCTTTGATCTTTTCTACGGGGTCTGACG
CTCAGTGGAACGAAAACTCACGTTAAGGGATTTTGGTCATGGCTAGTTAATTAACATTTAAATCAGCGGC
CGCAATAAAATATCTTTATTTTCATTACATCTGTGTGTTGGTTTTTTGTGTGAATCGTAACTAACATACG
CTCTCCATCAAAACAAAACGAAACAAAACAAACTAGCAAAATAGGCTGTCCCCAGTGCAAGTGCAGGTGC
CAGAACATTTCTCTATCGAA
